Addgene plasmid #193586: pXPR_003_sgTFAP4 guide 1
Purpose: TFAP4 knockout
Depositing lab: William Hahn. Depositing organization: Dana-Farber Cancer Institute. Publication: Systematic interrogation of tumor cell resistance to CAR T cell therapy in pancreatic cancer. Hagel KR, Arafeh R, Gang S, Arnoff TE, Larson RC, Doench JG, Mathewson ND, Wucherpfennig KW, Maus MV, Hahn WC. Cancer Res. 2022 Dec 22:CAN-22-2245. doi: 10.1158/0008-5472.CAN-22-2245. PubMed 36548402.
Backbone
  Vector backbone: pXPR_003
  Vector type: Lentiviral
  Selectable markers: Puromycin
Growth in bacteria
  Bacterial resistance: Ampicillin, 100 μg/mL
  Growth temperature: 30°C
  Growth strain: NEB Stable
  Copy number: High Copy
Gene/Insert
  Gene/Insert name: sgTFAP4 guide 1
  gRNA/shRNA sequence: ACAGCTCAAGCGCTTCATCC
  Species: H. sapiens (human)
  Entrez Gene: TFAP4 (a.k.a. AP-4, bHLHc41)
  Cloning method: Restriction Enzyme; 5′ cloning site Unknown (unknown if destroyed); 3′ cloning site Unknown (unknown if destroyed)
Terms and licenses: Academic/Nonprofit Terms; Industry Terms: Not Available to Industry
How to cite: pXPR_003_sgTFAP4 guide 1 was a gift from William Hahn (Addgene plasmid # 193586 ; http://n2t.net/addgene:193586 ; RRID:Addgene_193586)
