[The description below was written by a language model from this plasmid's Addgene catalogue record and pLannotate feature annotations shown in this document.]
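Description:
pXPR_003_sgTFAP4 guide 1 is a lentiviral CRISPR guide-expression plasmid built on the pXPR_003 backbone and designed to knock out human TFAP4 (also known as AP-4 or bHLHc41). It is propagated in E. coli through a high-copy ColE1/pUC-type origin with ampicillin selection (AmpR under its own bla promoter). The backbone also retains an f1 origin and remnants of a lacZα/lac promoter cloning region flanked by T7 and T3 promoters. The 8.3 kb sequence record carries no Cas9 coding sequence, so the nuclease must be provided separately in the target cells.

The viral transfer cassette has a third-generation layout. An RSV promoter fused to a truncated HIV-1 5' LTR drives genomic RNA production in packaging cells, followed by the Ψ packaging signal with adjoining gag sequence, the Rev response element for Rev-dependent nuclear export, and a cPPT/CTS element that aids nuclear import. The self-inactivating ΔU3 3' LTR silences LTR-driven transcription after integration. Within this frame, a human U6 RNA polymerase III promoter transcribes the TFAP4-targeting spacer fused to the Streptococcus pyogenes Cas9 guide RNA scaffold. A separate EF-1α promoter, comprising the core promoter plus intron A, expresses puromycin N-acetyltransferase so that transduced cells can be selected with puromycin. A WPRE downstream enhances transcript stability and expression. An SV40 poly(A) signal and SV40 origin lie outside the 3' LTR.

The record states the purpose only as TFAP4 knockout. The associated publication concerns tumour cell resistance to CAR T cell therapy in pancreatic cancer, which suggests use in studying that gene in this context. The restriction sites used to clone the guide are not recorded.
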