Features (pLannotate 1.2.2; 29 found; start..end, strand, type, name):
      3..158     +  CDS            env (fragment): ENV_HV1H2 - Experimental evidence at protein level: Swiss-Prot protein existence level 1. [Transmembrane protein gp41]: Acts as a class I viral fusion protein. Under the current model, the protein has at least 3 conformational states: pre-fusion native state, pre-hairpin intermediate state, and post-fusion hairpin state. During fusion of viral and target intracellular membranes, the coiled coil regions (heptad repeats) assume a trimer-of-hairpins structure, positioning the fusion peptide in close proximity to the C-terminal region of the ectodomain. The formation of this structure appears to d
    162..402     +  promoter       U6 promoter: RNA polymerase III promoter for human U6 snRNA
    432..507     +  misc_RNA       gRNA scaffold: guide RNA scaffold for the Streptococcus pyogenes CRISPR/Cas9 system
    563..680     +  misc_feature   cPPT/CTS: central polypurine tract and central termination sequence of HIV-1
    746..812     +  CDS            small t antigen (fragment): SV40 (simian virus 40) small t antigen
    838..1049    +  promoter       EF-1α core promoter: core promoter for human elongation factor EF-1α
   1050..1988    +  intron         EF-1α intron A: intron upstream of the start codon of human EF-1α
   2010..2609    +  CDS            PuroR (fragment): puromycin N-acetyltransferase; pac from Streptomyces; confers resistance to puromycin
   2625..3213    +  misc_feature   WPRE: woodchuck hepatitis virus posttranscriptional regulatory element
   3264..3283    +  misc_feature   cPPT/CTS (fragment): central polypurine tract and central termination sequence of HIV-1
   3285..3518    +  LTR            3' LTR (ΔU3): self-inactivating 3' long terminal repeat (LTR) from HIV-1
   3596..3717    +  polyA_signal   SV40 poly(A) signal: SV40 polyadenylation signal
   3757..3892    +  rep_origin     SV40 ori: SV40 origin of replication
   3913..3931    -  promoter       T7 promoter: promoter for bacteriophage T7 RNA polymerase
   3939..4094    +  CDS            lacZα (fragment): LacZα fragment of β-galactosidase; lacZ fragment
   4099..4527    +  rep_origin     f1 ori (sequence partly withheld): f1 bacteriophage origin of replication; arrow indicates direction of (+) strand synthesis
   4580..4684    +  promoter       AmpR promoter: bla
   4685..5545    +  CDS            AmpR: β-lactamase; bla; confers resistance to ampicillin, carbenicillin, and related antibiotics
   5716..6304    +  rep_origin     ori: high-copy-number ColE1/pMB1/pBR322/pUC origin of replication
   6487..6579    +  CDS            lacI (fragment): lac repressor; lacI; The lac repressor binds to the lac operator to inhibit transcription in E. coli. This inhibition can be relieved by adding lactose or isopropyl-β-D-thiogalactopyranoside (IPTG).
   6592..6613    +  protein_bind   CAP binding site: CAP binding activates transcription in the presence of cAMP. E. coli catabolite activator protein
   6628..6658    +  promoter       lac promoter: promoter for the E. coli lac operon
   6666..6682    +  protein_bind   lac operator: The lac repressor binds to the lac operator to inhibit transcription in E. coli. This inhibition can be relieved by adding lactose or isopropyl-β-D-thiogalactopyranoside (IPTG). lac repressor encoded by lacI
   6727..6745    +  promoter       T3 promoter: promoter for bacteriophage T3 RNA polymerase
   6773..6999    +  promoter       RSV promoter: Rous sarcoma virus enhancer/promoter
   7000..7180    +  LTR            5' LTR (truncated): truncated 5' long terminal repeat (LTR) from HIV-1
   7227..7352    +  misc_feature   HIV-1 Ψ: packaging signal of human immunodeficiency virus type 1
   7336..7699    +  CDS            HIV-1 gag (fragment): gag protein from human immunodeficiency virus 1; gag
   7845..8078    +  misc_feature   RRE: The Rev response element (RRE) of HIV-1 allows for Rev-dependent mRNA export from the nucleus to the cytoplasm.
>Addgene plasmid #193586 | pXPR_003_sgTFAP4 guide 1 | addgene full sequence | sequence record 380080 | Addgene NGS Result
TAACAAATTGGCTGTGGTATATAAAATTATTCATAATGATAGTAGGAGGCTTGGTAGGTTTAAGAATAGT
TTTTGCTGTACTTTCTATAGTGAATAGAGTTAGGCAGGGATATTCACCATTATCGTTTCAGACCCACCTC
CCAACCCCGAGGGGACCCAGAGAGGGCCTATTTCCCATGATTCCTTCATATTTGCATATACGATACAAGG
CTGTTAGAGAGATAATTAGAATTAATTTGACTGTAAACACAAAGATATTAGTACAAAATACGTGACGTAG
AAAGTAATAATTTCTTGGGTAGTTTGCAGTTTTAAAATTATGTTTTAAAATGGACTATCATATGCTTACC
GTAACTTGAAAGTATTTCGATTTCTTGGCTTTATATATCTTGTGGAAAGGACGAAACACCGACAGCTCAA
GCGCTTCATCCGTTTTAGAGCTAGAAATAGCAAGTTAAAATAAGGCTAGTCCGTTATCAACTTGAAAAAG
TGGCACCGAGTCGGTGCTTTTTTAAGCTTGGCGTAACTAGATCTTGAGACAAATGGCAGTATTCATCCAC
AATTTTAAAAGAAAAGGGGGGATTGGGGGGTACAGTGCAGGGGAAAGAATAGTAGACATAATAGCAACAG
ACATACAAACTAAAGAATTACAAAAACAAATTACAAAAATTCAAAATTTTCGGGTTTATTACAGGGACAG
CAGAGATCCACTTTGGCGCCGGCTCGAGGGGGCCCGGGTGCAAAGATGGATAAAGTTTTAAACAGAGAGG
AATCTTTGCAGCTAATGGACCTTCTAGGTCTTGAAAGGAGTGGGAATTGGCTCCGGTGCCCGTCAGTGGG
CAGAGCGCACATCGCCCACAGTCCCCGAGAAGTTGGGGGGAGGGGTCGGCAATTGATCCGGTGCCTAGAG
AAGGTGGCGCGGGGTAAACTGGGAAAGTGATGTCGTGTACTGGCTCCGCCTTTTTCCCGAGGGTGGGGGA
GAACCGTATATAAGTGCAGTAGTCGCCGTGAACGTTCTTTTTCGCAACGGGTTTGCCGCCAGAACACAGG
TAAGTGCCGTGTGTGGTTCCCGCGGGCCTGGCCTCTTTACGGGTTATGGCCCTTGCGTGCCTTGAATTAC
TTCCACCTGGCTGCAGTACGTGATTCTTGATCCCGAGCTTCGGGTTGGAAGTGGGTGGGAGAGTTCGAGG
CCTTGCGCTTAAGGAGCCCCTTCGCCTCGTGCTTGAGTTGAGGCCTGGCCTGGGCGCTGGGGCCGCCGCG
TGCGAATCTGGTGGCACCTTCGCGCCTGTCTCGCTGCTTTCGATAAGTCTCTAGCCATTTAAAATTTTTG
ATGACCTGCTGCGACGCTTTTTTTCTGGCAAGATAGTCTTGTAAATGCGGGCCAAGATCTGCACACTGGT
ATTTCGGTTTTTGGGGCCGCGGGCGGCGACGGGGCCCGTGCGTCCCAGCGCACATGTTCGGCGAGGCGGG
GCCTGCGAGCGCGGCCACCGAGAATCGGACGGGGGTAGTCTCAAGCTGGCCGGCCTGCTCTGGTGCCTGG
CCTCGCGCCGCCGTGTATCGCCCCGCCCTGGGCGGCAAGGCTGGCCCGGTCGGCACCAGTTGCGTGAGCG
GAAAGATGGCCGCTTCCCGGCCCTGCTGCAGGGAGCTCAAAATGGAGGACGCGGCGCTCGGGAGAGCGGG
CGGGTGAGTCACCCACACAAAGGAAAAGGGCCTTTCCGTCCTCAGCCGTCGCTTCATGTGACTCCACGGA
GTACCGGGCGCCGTCCAGGCACCTCGATTAGTTCTCGAGCTTTTGGAGTACGTCGTCTTTAGGTTGGGGG
GAGGGGTTTTATGCGATGGAGTTTCCCCACACTGAGTGGGTGGAGACTGAAGTTAGGCCAGCTTGGCACT
TGATGTAATTCTCCTTGGAATTTGCCCTTTTTGAGTTTGGATCTTGGTTCATTCTCAAGCCTCAGACAGT
GGTTCAAAGTTTTTTTCTTCCATTTCAGGTGTCGTGACGTACGGCCACCATGACCGAGTACAAGCCCACG
GTGCGCCTCGCCACCCGCGACGACGTCCCCAGGGCCGTACGCACCCTCGCCGCCGCGTTCGCCGACTACC
CCGCCACGCGCCACACCGTCGATCCGGACCGCCACATCGAGCGGGTCACCGAGCTGCAAGAACTCTTCCT
CACGCGCGTCGGGCTCGACATCGGCAAGGTGTGGGTCGCGGACGACGGCGCCGCCGTGGCGGTCTGGACC
ACGCCGGAGAGCGTCGAAGCGGGGGCGGTGTTCGCCGAGATCGGCCCGCGCATGGCCGAGTTGAGCGGTT
CCCGGCTGGCCGCGCAGCAACAGATGGAAGGCCTCCTGGCGCCGCACCGGCCCAAGGAGCCCGCGTGGTT
CCTGGCCACCGTCGGAGTCTCGCCCGACCACCAGGGCAAGGGTCTGGGCAGCGCCGTCGTGCTCCCCGGA
GTGGAGGCGGCCGAGCGCGCCGGGGTGCCCGCCTTCCTGGAGACCTCCGCGCCCCGCAACCTCCCCTTCT
ACGAGCGGCTCGGCTTCACCGTCACCGCCGACGTCGAGGTGCCCGAAGGACCGCGCACCTGGTGCATGAC
CCGCAAGCCCGGTGCCTGAACGCGTTAAGTCGACAATCAACCTCTGGATTACAAAATTTGTGAAAGATTG
ACTGGTATTCTTAACTATGTTGCTCCTTTTACGCTATGTGGATACGCTGCTTTAATGCCTTTGTATCATG
CTATTGCTTCCCGTATGGCTTTCATTTTCTCCTCCTTGTATAAATCCTGGTTGCTGTCTCTTTATGAGGA
GTTGTGGCCCGTTGTCAGGCAACGTGGCGTGGTGTGCACTGTGTTTGCTGACGCAACCCCCACTGGTTGG
GGCATTGCCACCACCTGTCAGCTCCTTTCCGGGACTTTCGCTTTCCCCCTCCCTATTGCCACGGCGGAAC
TCATCGCCGCCTGCCTTGCCCGCTGCTGGACAGGGGCTCGGCTGTTGGGCACTGACAATTCCGTGGTGTT
GTCGGGGAAATCATCGTCCTTTCCTTGGCTGCTCGCCTGTGTTGCCACCTGGATTCTGCGCGGGACGTCC
TTCTGCTACGTCCCTTCGGCCCTCAATCCAGCGGACCTTCCTTCCCGCGGCCTGCTGCCGGCTCTGCGGC
CTCTTCCGCGTCTTCGCCTTCGCCCTCAGACGAGTCGGATCTCCCTTTGGGCCGCCTCCCCGCGTCGACT
TTAAGACCAATGACTTACAAGGCAGCTGTAGATCTTAGCCACTTTTTAAAAGAAAAGGGGGGACTGGAAG
GGCTAATTCACTCCCAACGAAGACAAGATCTGCTTTTTGCTTGTACTGGGTCTCTCTGGTTAGACCAGAT
CTGAGCCTGGGAGCTCTCTGGCTAACTAGGGAACCCACTGCTTAAGCCTCAATAAAGCTTGCCTTGAGTG
CTTCAAGTAGTGTGTGCCCGTCTGTTGTGTGACTCTGGTAACTAGAGATCCCTCAGACCCTTTTAGTCAG
TGTGGAAAATCTCTAGCAGTACGTATAGTAGTTCATGTCATCTTATTATTCAGTATTTATAACTTGCAAA
GAAATGAATATCAGAGAGTGAGAGGAACTTGTTTATTGCAGCTTATAATGGTTACAAATAAAGCAATAGC
ATCACAAATTTCACAAATAAAGCATTTTTTTCACTGCATTCTAGTTGTGGTTTGTCCAAACTCATCAATG
TATCTTATCATGTCTGGCTCTAGCTATCCCGCCCCTAACTCCGCCCATCCCGCCCCTAACTCCGCCCAGT
TCCGCCCATTCTCCGCCCCATGGCTGACTAATTTTTTTTATTTATGCAGAGGCCGAGGCCGCCTCGGCCT
CTGAGCTATTCCAGAAGTAGTGAGGAGGCTTTTTTGGAGGCCTAGGGACGTACCCAATTCGCCCTATAGT
GAGTCGTATTACGCGCGCTCACTGGCCGTCGTTTTACAACGTCGTGACTGGGAAAACCCTGGCGTTACCC
AACTTAATCGCCTTGCAGCACATCCCCCTTTCGCCAGCTGGCGTAATAGCGAAGAGGCCCGCACCGATCG
CCCTTCCCAACAGTTGCGCAGCCTGAATGGCGAATGGG
[124 nt withheld, positions 4099-4222]
C
[91 nt withheld, positions 4224-4314]
A
[49 nt withheld, positions 4316-4364]
CCTTTGACGTTGGAGTCCACGTTCTTT
[37 nt withheld, positions 4392-4428]
ACCCTATCTCGGTCTATTCTTTTGATTTATAAGGGATTTTGCCGATTTCGGCCTATTGGTTAAAAAATGA
GCTGATTTAACAAAAATTTAACGCGAATTTTAACAAAATATTAACGCTTACAATTTAGGTGGCACTTTTC
GGGGAAATGTGCGCGGAACCCCTATTTGTTTATTTTTCTAAATACATTCAAATATGTATCCGCTCATGAG
ACAATAACCCTGATAAATGCTTCAATAATATTGAAAAAGGAAGAGTATGAGTATTCAACATTTCCGTGTC
GCCCTTATTCCCTTTTTTGCGGCATTTTGCCTTCCTGTTTTTGCTCACCCAGAAACGCTGGTGAAAGTAA
AAGATGCTGAAGATCAGTTGGGTGCACGAGTGGGTTACATCGAACTGGATCTCAACAGCGGTAAGATCCT
TGAGAGTTTTCGCCCCGAAGAACGTTTTCCAATGATGAGCACTTTTAAAGTTCTGCTATGTGGCGCGGTA
TTATCCCGTATTGACGCCGGGCAAGAGCAACTCGGTCGCCGCATACACTATTCTCAGAATGACTTGGTTG
AGTACTCACCAGTCACAGAAAAGCATCTTACGGATGGCATGACAGTAAGAGAATTATGCAGTGCTGCCAT
AACCATGAGTGATAACACTGCGGCCAACTTACTTCTGACAACGATCGGAGGACCGAAGGAGCTAACCGCT
TTTTTGCACAACATGGGGGATCATGTAACTCGCCTTGATCGTTGGGAACCGGAGCTGAATGAAGCCATAC
CAAACGACGAGCGTGACACCACGATGCCTGTAGCAATGGCAACAACGTTGCGCAAACTATTAACTGGCGA
ACTACTTACTCTAGCTTCCCGGCAACAATTAATAGACTGGATGGAGGCGGATAAAGTTGCAGGACCACTT
CTGCGCTCGGCCCTTCCGGCTGGCTGGTTTATTGCTGATAAATCTGGAGCCGGTGAGCGTGGGTCTCGCG
GTATCATTGCAGCACTGGGGCCAGATGGTAAGCCCTCCCGTATCGTAGTTATCTACACGACGGGGAGTCA
GGCAACTATGGATGAACGAAATAGACAGATCGCTGAGATAGGTGCCTCACTGATTAAGCATTGGTAACTG
TCAGACCAAGTTTACTCATATATACTTTAGATTGATTTAAAACTTCATTTTTAATTTAAAAGGATCTAGG
TGAAGATCCTTTTTGATAATCTCATGACCAAAATCCCTTAACGTGAGTTTTCGTTCCACTGAGCGTCAGA
CCCCGTAGAAAAGATCAAAGGATCTTCTTGAGATCCTTTTTTTCTGCGCGTAATCTGCTGCTTGCAAACA
AAAAAACCACCGCTACCAGCGGTGGTTTGTTTGCCGGATCAAGAGCTACCAACTCTTTTTCCGAAGGTAA
CTGGCTTCAGCAGAGCGCAGATACCAAATACTGTTCTTCTAGTGTAGCCGTAGTTAGGCCACCACTTCAA
GAACTCTGTAGCACCGCCTACATACCTCGCTCTGCTAATCCTGTTACCAGTGGCTGCTGCCAGTGGCGAT
AAGTCGTGTCTTACCGGGTTGGACTCAAGACGATAGTTACCGGATAAGGCGCAGCGGTCGGGCTGAACGG
GGGGTTCGTGCACACAGCCCAGCTTGGAGCGAACGACCTACACCGAACTGAGATACCTACAGCGTGAGCT
ATGAGAAAGCGCCACGCTTCCCGAAGGGAGAAAGGCGGACAGGTATCCGGTAAGCGGCAGGGTCGGAACA
GGAGAGCGCACGAGGGAGCTTCCAGGGGGAAACGCCTGGTATCTTTATAGTCCTGTCGGGTTTCGCCACC
TCTGACTTGAGCGTCGATTTTTGTGATGCTCGTCAGGGGGGCGGAGCCTATGGAAAAACGCCAGCAACGC
GGCCTTTTTACGGTTCCTGGCCTTTTGCTGGCCTTTTGCTCACATGTTCTTTCCTGCGTTATCCCCTGAT
TCTGTGGATAACCGTATTACCGCCTTTGAGTGAGCTGATACCGCTCGCCGCAGCCGAACGACCGAGCGCA
GCGAGTCAGTGAGCGAGGAAGCGGAAGAGCGCCCAATACGCAAACCGCCTCTCCCCGCGCGTTGGCCGAT
TCATTAATGCAGCTGGCACGACAGGTTTCCCGACTGGAAAGCGGGCAGTGAGCGCAACGCAATTAATGTG
AGTTAGCTCACTCATTAGGCACCCCAGGCTTTACACTTTATGCTTCCGGCTCGTATGTTGTGTGGAATTG
TGAGCGGATAACAATTTCACACAGGAAACAGCTATGACCATGATTACGCCAAGCGCGCAATTAACCCTCA
CTAAAGGGAACAAAAGCTGGAGCTGCAAGCTTAATGTAGTCTTATGCAATACTCTTGTAGTCTTGCAACA
TGGTAACGATGAGTTAGCAACATGCCTTACAAGGAGAGAAAAAGCACCGTGCATGCCGATTGGTGGAAGT
AAGGTGGTACGATCGTGCCTTATTAGGAAGGCAACAGACGGGTCTGACATGGATTGGACGAACCACTGAA
TTGCCGCATTGCAGAGATATTGTATTTAAGTGCCTAGCTCGATACATAAACGGGTCTCTCTGGTTAGACC
AGATCTGAGCCTGGGAGCTCTCTGGCTAACTAGGGAACCCACTGCTTAAGCCTCAATAAAGCTTGCCTTG
AGTGCTTCAAGTAGTGTGTGCCCGTCTGTTGTGTGACTCTGGTAACTAGAGATCCCTCAGACCCTTTTAG
TCAGTGTGGAAAATCTCTAGCAGTGGCGCCCGAACAGGGACTTGAAAGCGAAAGGGAAACCAGAGGAGCT
CTCTCGACGCAGGACTCGGCTTGCTGAAGCGCGCACGGCAAGAGGCGAGGGGCGGCGACTGGTGAGTACG
CCAAAAATTTTGACTAGCGGAGGCTAGAAGGAGAGAGATGGGTGCGAGAGCGTCAGTATTAAGCGGGGGA
GAATTAGATCGCGATGGGAAAAAATTCGGTTAAGGCCAGGGGGAAAGAAAAAATATAAATTAAAACATAT
AGTATGGGCAAGCAGGGAGCTAGAACGATTCGCAGTTAATCCTGGCCTGTTAGAAACATCAGAAGGCTGT
AGACAAATACTGGGACAGCTACAACCATCCCTTCAGACAGGATCAGAAGAACTTAGATCATTATATAATA
CAGTAGCAACCCTCTATTGTGTGCATCAAAGGATAGAGATAAAAGACACCAAGGAAGCTTTAGACAAGAT
AGAGGAAGAGCAAAACAAAAGTAAGACCACCGCACAGCAAGCGGCCGCTGATCTTCAGACCTGGAGGAGG
AGATATGAGGGACAATTGGAGAAGTGAATTATATAAATATAAAGTAGTAAAAATTGAACCATTAGGAGTA
GCACCCACCAAGGCAAAGAGAAGAGTGGTGCAGAGAGAAAAAAGAGCAGTGGGAATAGGAGCTTTGTTCC
TTGGGTTCTTGGGAGCAGCAGGAAGCACTATGGGCGCAGCGTCAATGACGCTGACGGTACAGGCCAGACA
ATTATTGTCTGGTATAGTGCAGCAGCAGAACAATTTGCTGAGGGCTATTGAGGCGCAACAGCATCTGTTG
CAACTCACAGTCTGGGGCATCAAGCAGCTCCAGGCAAGAATCCTGGCTGTGGAAAGATACCTAAAGGATC
AACAGCTCCTGGGGATTTGGGGTTGCTCTGGAAAACTCATTTGCACCACTGCTGTGCCTTGGAATGCTAG
TTGGAGTAATAAATCTCTGGAACAGATTTGGAATCACACGACCTGGATGGAGTGGGACAGAGAAATTAAC
AATTACACAAGCTTAATACACTCCTTAATTGAAGAATCGCAAAACCAGCAAGAAAAGAATGAACAAGAAT
TATTGGAATTAGATAAATGGGCAAGTTTGTGGAATTGGTTTAACA
